>Addgene plasmid #98838 | mKO2-2A-mTurquoise2 | depositor full sequence | sequence record 180884 | mKO2-2A-mTurquoise2 sequence 5438 bps
TAGTTATTAATAGTAATCAATTACGGGGTCATTAGTTCATAGCCCATATATGGAGTTCCGCGTTACATAA
CTTACGGTAAATGGCCCGCCTGGCTGACCGCCCAACGACCCCCGCCCATTGACGTCAATAATGACGTATG
TTCCCATAGTAACGCCAATAGGGACTTTCCATTGACGTCAATGGGTGGAGTATTTACGGTAAACTGCCCA
CTTGGCAGTACATCAAGTGTATCATATGCCAAGTACGCCCCCTATTGACGTCAATGACGGTAAATGGCCC
GCCTGGCATTATGCCCAGTACATGACCTTATGGGACTTTCCTACTTGGCAGTACATCTACGTATTAGTCA
TCGCTATTACCATGGTGATGCGGTTTTGGCAGTACATCAATGGGCGTGGATAGCGGTTTGACTCACGGGG
ATTTCCAAGTCTCCACCCCATTGACGTCAATGGGAGTTTGTTTTGGCACCAAAATCAACGGGACTTTCCA
AAATGTCGTAACAACTCCGCCCCATTGACGCAAATGGGCGGTAGGCGTGTACGGTGGGAGGTCTATATAA
GCAGAGCTGGTTTAGTGAACCGTCAGATCCGCTAGCGCTACCGGTCGCCACCATGGTGAGCAAGGGCGAG
GAGAGTGTGATTAAACCAGAGATGAAGATGAGGTACTACATGGACGGCTCCGTCAATGGGCATGAGTTCA
CAATTGAAGGTGAAGGCACAGGCAGACCTTACGAGGGACATCAAGAGATGACACTACGCGTCACAATGGC
CGAGGGCGGGCCAATGCCTTTCGCGTTTGACTTAGTGTCACACGTGTTCTGTTACGGCCACAGAGTATTT
ACTAAATATCCAGAAGAGATACCAGACTATTTCAAACAAGCATTTCCTGAAGGCCTGTCATGGGAAAGGT
CGTTGGAGTTCGAAGATGGTGGGTCCGCTTCAGTCAGTGCGCATATAAGCCTTAGAGGAAACACCTTCTA
CCACAAATCCAAATTTACTGGGGTTAACTTTCCTGCCGATGGTCCTATCATGCAAAACCAAAGTGTTGAT
TGGGAGCCATCAACCGAGAAAATTACTGCCAGCGACGGAGTTCTGAAGGGTGATGTTACGATGTACCTAA
AACTTGAAGGAGGCGGCAATCACAAATGCCAAATGAAGACTACTTACAAGGCGGCAAAAGAGATTCTTGA
AATGCCAGGAGACCATTACATCGGCCATCGCCTCGTCAGGAAAACCGAAGGCAACATTACTGAGCAGGTA
GAAGATGCAGTAGCTCATTCCACTGGCGACGAGCTGTACAAGTCCGGAGAGGGCAGAGGAAGTCTTCTAA
CATGCGGTGACGTGGAGGAGAATCCCGGCCCTGGGGATCCACCGGTCGCCACCATGGTGAGCAAGGGCGA
GGAGCTGTTCACCGGGGTGGTGCCCATCCTGGTCGAGCTGGACGGCGACGTAAACGGCCACAAGTTCAGC
GTGTCCGGCGAGGGCGAGGGCGATGCCACCTACGGCAAGCTGACCCTGAAGTTCATCTGCACCACCGGCA
AGCTGCCCGTGCCCTGGCCCACCCTCGTGACCACCCTGTCCTGGGGCGTGCAGTGCTTCGCCCGCTACCC
CGACCACATGAAGCAGCACGACTTCTTCAAGTCCGCCATGCCCGAAGGCTACGTCCAGGAGCGCACCATC
TTCTTCAAGGACGACGGCAACTACAAGACCCGCGCCGAGGTGAAGTTCGAGGGCGACACCCTGGTGAACC
GCATCGAGCTGAAGGGCATCGACTTCAAGGAGGACGGCAACATCCTGGGGCACAAGCTGGAGTACAACTA
CTTTAGCGACAACGTCTATATCACCGCCGACAAGCAGAAGAACGGCATCAAGGCCAACTTCAAGATCCGC
CACAACATCGAGGACGGCGGCGTGCAGCTCGCCGACCACTACCAGCAGAACACCCCCATCGGCGACGGCC
CCGTGCTGCTGCCCGACAACCACTACCTGAGCACCCAGTCCAAGCTGAGCAAAGACCCCAACGAGAAGCG
CGATCACATGGTCCTGCTGGAGTTCGTGACCGCCGCCGGGATCACTCTCGGCATGGACGAGCTGTACAAG
TAAAGCGGCCGCGACTCTAGATCATAATCAGCCATACCACATTTGTAGAGGTTTTACTTGCTTTAAAAAA
CCTCCCACACCTCCCCCTGAACCTGAAACATAAAATGAATGCAATTGTTGTTGTTAACTTGTTTATTGCA
GCTTATAATGGTTACAAATAAAGCAATAGCATCACAAATTTCACAAATAAAGCATTTTTTTCACTGCATT
CTAGTTGTGGTTTGTCCAAACTCATCAATGTATCTTAACGCGTAAATTGTAAGCGTTAATATTTTGTTAA
AATTCGCGTTAAATTTTTGTTAAATCAGCTCATTTTTTAACCAATAGGCCGAAATCGGCAAAATCCCTTA
TAAATCAAAAGAATAGACCGAGATAGGGT
[37 nt withheld, positions 2480-2516]
AAAGAACGTGGACTCCAACGTCAAAGG
[49 nt withheld, positions 2544-2592]
T
[91 nt withheld, positions 2594-2684]
G
[124 nt withheld, positions 2686-2809]
CAGGTGGCACTTTTCGGGGAAATGTGCGCGGAACCCCTATTTGTTTATTTTTCTAAATACATTCAAATAT
GTATCCGCTCATGAGACAATAACCCTGATAAATGCTTCAATAATATTGAAAAAGGAAGAGTCCTGAGGCG
GAAAGAACCAGCTGTGGAATGTGTGTCAGTTAGGGTGTGGAAAGTCCCCAGGCTCCCCAGCAGGCAGAAG
TATGCAAAGCATGCATCTCAATTAGTCAGCAACCAGGTGTGGAAAGTCCCCAGGCTCCCCAGCAGGCAGA
AGTATGCAAAGCATGCATCTCAATTAGTCAGCAACCATAGTCCCGCCCCTAACTCCGCCCATCCCGCCCC
TAACTCCGCCCAGTTCCGCCCATTCTCCGCCCCATGGCTGACTAATTTTTTTTATTTATGCAGAGGCCGA
GGCCGCCTCGGCCTCTGAGCTATTCCAGAAGTAGTGAGGAGGCTTTTTTGGAGGCCTAGGCTTTTGCAAA
GATCGATCAAGAGACAGGATGAGGATCGTTTCGCATGATTGAACAAGATGGATTGCACGCAGGTTCTCCG
GCCGCTTGGGTGGAGAGGCTATTCGGCTATGACTGGGCACAACAGACAATCGGCTGCTCTGATGCCGCCG
TGTTCCGGCTGTCAGCGCAGGGGCGCCCGGTTCTTTTTGTCAAGACCGACCTGTCCGGTGCCCTGAATGA
ACTGCAAGACGAGGCAGCGCGGCTATCGTGGCTGGCCACGACGGGCGTTCCTTGCGCAGCTGTGCTCGAC
GTTGTCACTGAAGCGGGAAGGGACTGGCTGCTATTGGGCGAAGTGCCGGGGCAGGATCTCCTGTCATCTC
ACCTTGCTCCTGCCGAGAAAGTATCCATCATGGCTGATGCAATGCGGCGGCTGCATACGCTTGATCCGGC
TACCTGCCCATTCGACCACCAAGCGAAACATCGCATCGAGCGAGCACGTACTCGGATGGAAGCCGGTCTT
GTCGATCAGGATGATCTGGACGAAGAGCATCAGGGGCTCGCGCCAGCCGAACTGTTCGCCAGGCTCAAGG
CGAGCATGCCCGACGGCGAGGATCTCGTCGTGACCCATGGCGATGCCTGCTTGCCGAATATCATGGTGGA
AAATGGCCGCTTTTCTGGATTCATCGACTGTGGCCGGCTGGGTGTGGCGGACCGCTATCAGGACATAGCG
TTGGCTACCCGTGATATTGCTGAAGAGCTTGGCGGCGAATGGGCTGACCGCTTCCTCGTGCTTTACGGTA
TCGCCGCTCCCGATTCGCAGCGCATCGCCTTCTATCGCCTTCTTGACGAGTTCTTCTGAGCGGGACTCTG
GGGTTCGAAATGACCGACCAAGCGACGCCCAACCTGCCATCACGAGATTTCGATTCCACCGCCGCCTTCT
ATGAAAGGTTGGGCTTCGGAATCGTTTTCCGGGACGCCGGCTGGATGATCCTCCAGCGCGGGGATCTCAT
GCTGGAGTTCTTCGCCCACCCTAGGGGGAGGCTAACTGAAACACGGAAGGAGACAATACCGGAAGGAACC
CGCGCTATGACGGCAATAAAAAGACAGAATAAAACGCACGGTGTTGGGTCGTTTGTTCATAAACGCGGGG
TTCGGTCCCAGGGCTGGCACTCTGTCGATACCCCACCGAGACCCCATTGGGGCCAATACGCCCGCGTTTC
TTCCTTTTCCCCACCCCACCCCCCAAGTTCGGGTGAAGGCCCAGGGCTCGCAGCCAACGTCGGGGCGGCA
GGCCCTGCCATAGCCTCAGGTTACTCATATATACTTTAGATTGATTTAAAACTTCATTTTTAATTTAAAA
GGATCTAGGTGAAGATCCTTTTTGATAATCTCATGACCAAAATCCCTTAACGTGAGTTTTCGTTCCACTG
AGCGTCAGACCCCGTAGAAAAGATCAAAGGATCTTCTTGAGATCCTTTTTTTCTGCGCGTAATCTGCTGC
TTGCAAACAAAAAAACCACCGCTACCAGCGGTGGTTTGTTTGCCGGATCAAGAGCTACCAACTCTTTTTC
CGAAGGTAACTGGCTTCAGCAGAGCGCAGATACCAAATACTGTCCTTCTAGTGTAGCCGTAGTTAGGCCA
CCACTTCAAGAACTCTGTAGCACCGCCTACATACCTCGCTCTGCTAATCCTGTTACCAGTGGCTGCTGCC
AGTGGCGATAAGTCGTGTCTTACCGGGTTGGACTCAAGACGATAGTTACCGGATAAGGCGCAGCGGTCGG
GCTGAACGGGGGGTTCGTGCACACAGCCCAGCTTGGAGCGAACGACCTACACCGAACTGAGATACCTACA
GCGTGAGCTATGAGAAAGCGCCACGCTTCCCGAAGGGAGAAAGGCGGACAGGTATCCGGTAAGCGGCAGG
GTCGGAACAGGAGAGCGCACGAGGGAGCTTCCAGGGGGAAACGCCTGGTATCTTTATAGTCCTGTCGGGT
TTCGCCACCTCTGACTTGAGCGTCGATTTTTGTGATGCTCGTCAGGGGGGCGGAGCCTATGGAAAAACGC
CAGCAACGCGGCCTTTTTACGGTTCCTGGCCTTTTGCTGGCCTTTTGCTCACATGTTCTTTCCTGCGTTA
TCCCCTGATTCTGTGGATAACCGTATTACCGCCATGCAT
Features (pLannotate 1.2.2; 15 found; start..end, strand, type, name):
     61..364     +  enhancer       CMV enhancer: human cytomegalovirus immediate early enhancer
    365..568     +  promoter       CMV promoter: human cytomegalovirus (CMV) immediate early promoter
    612..634     +  CDS            PhoCl (fragment): photocleavable protein that separates into two fragments upon exposure to violet light (Zhang et al., 2017)
    634..1281    +  CDS            mKO2: mKO2 is a basic (constitutively fluorescent) orange fluorescent protein published in 2008, derived from Verrillofungia concinna. It has moderate acid sensitivity.
   1384..2103    +  CDS            mTurquoise2: enhanced monomeric variant of CFP (Goedhart et al., 2012) mammalian codon-optimized
   2120..2203    +  CDS            large T antigen (fragment): large T antigen from SV40 (simian virus 40)
   2226..2347    +  polyA_signal   SV40 poly(A) signal: SV40 polyadenylation signal
   2381..2809    -  rep_origin     f1 ori (sequence partly withheld): f1 bacteriophage origin of replication; arrow indicates direction of (+) strand synthesis
   2836..2940    +  promoter       AmpR promoter: bla
   2942..3299    +  promoter       SV40 promoter: SV40 enhancer and early promoter
   3334..4128    +  CDS            NeoR/KanR: aminoglycoside phosphotransferase from Tn5; aph(3')-II (or nptII); confers resistance to neomycin, kanamycin, and G418 (Geneticin®)
   4149..4301    +  CDS            ble (fragment): BLE_KLEPN - Experimental evidence at protein level: Swiss-Prot protein existence level 1. Binding protein with a strong affinity to the bleomycin family of antibiotics. Binds to CL990; an antimitotic-antibiotic compound. From Klebsiella pneumoniae.
   4360..4407    +  polyA_signal   HSV TK poly(A) signal: herpes simplex virus thymidine kinase polyadenylation signal (Cole and Stacy, 1985)
   4498..4514    -  polyA_signal   bGH poly(A) signal (fragment): bovine growth hormone polyadenylation signal
   4736..5324    +  rep_origin     ori: high-copy-number ColE1/pMB1/pBR322/pUC origin of replication
