[The description below was written by a language model from this plasmid's Addgene catalogue record and pLannotate feature annotations shown in this document.]
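Description:
mKO2-2A-mTurquoise2 is a mammalian expression plasmid of about 5.4 kb built on the Clontech pEGFP-N2 backbone. It is maintained in E. coli at high copy through a ColE1/pUC-type origin and selected with kanamycin. The resistance gene is the Tn5 aminoglycoside phosphotransferase (NeoR/KanR), placed behind tandem bacterial (bla) and SV40 early promoters and followed by an HSV TK polyadenylation signal. This lets the same marker confer kanamycin resistance in bacteria and G418 resistance in transfected mammalian cells. An f1 origin is also present, which allows single-stranded DNA production. The short hits annotated as PhoCl, SV40 large T antigen, ble and bGH poly(A) fragments are most likely incidental sequence similarities rather than functional parts.

The payload is a single synthetic open reading frame driven by the human CMV immediate-early enhancer and promoter and terminated by the SV40 poly(A) signal. It encodes the orange fluorescent protein mKO2 upstream of the cyan fluorescent protein mTurquoise2. Roughly 100 bp between the two coding regions is unannotated and, judging from the construct name, holds the 2A peptide. The record does not say which 2A variant is used. A 2A sequence causes ribosomal skipping during translation, so one transcript yields two separate proteins in approximately equimolar amounts.

Because the two fluorophores are co-produced at a fixed ratio but are not physically linked, mTurquoise2 serves as an internal expression reference for measuring the practical brightness of mKO2 in cells. The construct also serves as a negative control for FRET experiments that pair mTurquoise2 as donor with mKO2 as acceptor.
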