Addgene plasmid #98838: mKO2-2A-mTurquoise2
Purpose: Produces equimolar levels of two fluorescent proteins. It can be used to measure practical brightness and as a negative control for FRET
Depositing lab: Dorus Gadella. Depositing organization: University of Amsterdam. Publication: Characterization of a spectrally diverse set of fluorescent proteins as FRET acceptors for mTurquoise2. Mastop M, Bindels DS, Shaner NC, Postma M, Gadella TWJ Jr, Goedhart J. Sci Rep. 2017 Sep 20;7(1):11999. doi: 10.1038/s41598-017-12212-x. PubMed 28931898.
Backbone
  Vector backbone: pEGFP-N2
  Backbone manufacturer: Clontech
  Vector type: Mammalian Expression
Growth in bacteria
  Bacterial resistance: Kanamycin, 50 μg/mL
  Growth temperature: 37°C
  Growth strain: DH5alpha
  Copy number: High Copy
Gene/Insert
  Gene/Insert name: mKO2-2A-mTurquoise2
  Species: Synthetic
  Promoter: CMV
  Cloning method: Restriction Enzyme; 5′ cloning site unknown (unknown if destroyed); 3′ cloning site unknown (unknown if destroyed)
Terms and licenses: Academic/Nonprofit Terms; Industry Terms: Not Available to Industry
How to cite: mKO2-2A-mTurquoise2 was a gift from Dorus Gadella (Addgene plasmid # 98838 ; http://n2t.net/addgene:98838 ; RRID:Addgene_98838)
